Addgene plasmid #77330: LRRK2 gRNA (BRDN0001146754)
Purpose: 3rd generation lentiviral gRNA plasmid targeting human LRRK2
Depositing lab: John Doench & David Root. Depositing organization: Broad Institute. Publication: Optimized sgRNA design to maximize activity and minimize off-target effects of CRISPR-Cas9. Doench JG, Fusi N, Sullender M, Hegde M, Vaimberg EW, Donovan KF, Smith I, Tothova Z, Wilen C, Orchard R, Virgin HW, Listgarten J, Root DE. Nat Biotechnol. 2016 Jan 18. doi: 10.1038/nbt.3437. PubMed 26780180.
Backbone
  Vector backbone: lentiGuide-Puro
  Backbone manufacturer: Zhang Lab (Addgene plasmid # 52963)
  Vector type: Mammalian Expression, Lentiviral, CRISPR
  Selectable markers: Puromycin
Growth in bacteria
  Bacterial resistance: Ampicillin, 100 μg/mL
  Growth temperature: 37°C
  Growth strain: DH5alpha
  Copy number: High Copy
Gene/Insert
  Gene/Insert name: LRRK2 (alt names: LRRK2; NM_198578.3)
  gRNA/shRNA sequence: CCTGTTACAAAGCATTAACG
  Species: H. sapiens (human)
  Entrez Gene: LRRK2 (a.k.a. AURA17, DARDARIN, PARK8, RIPK7, ROCO2)
  Promoter: hU6
  Cloning method: Unknown
  Sequencing primers: 5′ U6-F; 3′ pS2-R
Terms and licenses: Academic/Nonprofit Terms; Industry Terms: Not Available to Industry
Depositor comments: The gRNA was designed to target the following Genbank reference sequence(s): NM_198578.3. Note that this plasmid does NOT contain Cas9. It should be used in conjunction with lentiCas9-Blast (Addgene #52962) or otherwise with cell lines already expressing Cas9. Browse the full kinome gRNA library at http://www.addgene.org/pooled-library/broadgpp-human-kinome/ or visit http://www.broadinstitute.org/rnai/public/ for detailed protocols and information.
How to cite: LRRK2 gRNA (BRDN0001146754) was a gift from John Doench & David Root (Addgene plasmid # 77330 ; http://n2t.net/addgene:77330 ; RRID:Addgene_77330)
