[The description below was written by a language model from this plasmid's Addgene catalogue record and pLannotate feature annotations shown in this document.]
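Description:
LRRK2 gRNA (BRDN0001146754) is a third-generation lentiviral guide RNA plasmid built on the lentiGuide-Puro backbone and designed to direct Streptococcus pyogenes Cas9 to the human LRRK2 gene (also known as PARK8 or dardarin). It is maintained in E. coli through a high-copy ColE1/pUC-type origin with ampicillin selection from the β-lactamase gene. The backbone also carries an f1 origin, an SV40 origin and poly(A) signal, and remnants of a lac/T7/T3 cloning region.

The viral transfer cassette begins with an RSV promoter fused to a truncated HIV-1 5' LTR, which makes genomic RNA production Tat-independent. This is followed by the Ψ packaging signal with a partial gag sequence, the Rev response element for Rev-dependent nuclear export, and a central polypurine tract. The cassette ends in a ΔU3 self-inactivating 3' LTR. Within this frame, a human U6 RNA polymerase III promoter drives the LRRK2-targeting spacer joined to the SpCas9 gRNA scaffold. A separate EF-1α promoter, annotated as the core promoter plus intron A, expresses puromycin N-acetyltransferase for selection of transduced mammalian cells. A WPRE downstream enhances transcript expression.

The plasmid does not encode Cas9, so it is meant to be used together with a separate Cas9 vector such as lentiCas9-Blast, or in cells that already express Cas9. The guide was designed against the LRRK2 reference transcript and belongs to a human kinome gRNA collection associated with work on optimised sgRNA design. Its typical use is CRISPR-mediated disruption of LRRK2 after lentiviral delivery and puromycin selection.
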