Features (pLannotate 1.2.2; 29 found; start..end, strand, type, name):
     14..80      +  CDS            small t antigen (fragment): SV40 (simian virus 40) small t antigen
    106..317     +  promoter       EF-1α core promoter: core promoter for human elongation factor EF-1α
    318..1256    +  intron         EF-1α intron A: intron upstream of the start codon of human EF-1α
   1278..1877    +  CDS            PuroR (fragment): puromycin N-acetyltransferase; pac from Streptomyces; confers resistance to puromycin
   1893..2481    +  misc_feature   WPRE: woodchuck hepatitis virus posttranscriptional regulatory element
   2532..2551    +  misc_feature   cPPT/CTS (fragment): central polypurine tract and central termination sequence of HIV-1
   2553..2786    +  LTR            3' LTR (ΔU3): self-inactivating 3' long terminal repeat (LTR) from HIV-1
   2864..2985    +  polyA_signal   SV40 poly(A) signal: SV40 polyadenylation signal
   3025..3160    +  rep_origin     SV40 ori: SV40 origin of replication
   3181..3199    -  promoter       T7 promoter: promoter for bacteriophage T7 RNA polymerase
   3207..3362    +  CDS            lacZα (fragment): LacZα fragment of β-galactosidase; lacZ fragment
   3367..3795    +  rep_origin     f1 ori (sequence partly withheld): f1 bacteriophage origin of replication; arrow indicates direction of (+) strand synthesis
   3848..3952    +  promoter       AmpR promoter: bla
   3953..4813    +  CDS            AmpR: β-lactamase; bla; confers resistance to ampicillin, carbenicillin, and related antibiotics
   4984..5572    +  rep_origin     ori: high-copy-number ColE1/pMB1/pBR322/pUC origin of replication
   5755..5847    +  CDS            lacI (fragment): lac repressor; lacI; The lac repressor binds to the lac operator to inhibit transcription in E. coli. This inhibition can be relieved by adding lactose or isopropyl-β-D-thiogalactopyranoside (IPTG).
   5860..5881    +  protein_bind   CAP binding site: CAP binding activates transcription in the presence of cAMP. E. coli catabolite activator protein
   5896..5926    +  promoter       lac promoter: promoter for the E. coli lac operon
   5934..5950    +  protein_bind   lac operator: The lac repressor binds to the lac operator to inhibit transcription in E. coli. This inhibition can be relieved by adding lactose or isopropyl-β-D-thiogalactopyranoside (IPTG). lac repressor encoded by lacI
   5995..6013    +  promoter       T3 promoter: promoter for bacteriophage T3 RNA polymerase
   6041..6267    +  promoter       RSV promoter: Rous sarcoma virus enhancer/promoter
   6268..6448    +  LTR            5' LTR (truncated): truncated 5' long terminal repeat (LTR) from HIV-1
   6495..6620    +  misc_feature   HIV-1 Ψ: packaging signal of human immunodeficiency virus type 1
   6604..6967    +  CDS            HIV-1 gag (fragment): gag protein from human immunodeficiency virus 1; gag
   7113..7346    +  misc_feature   RRE: The Rev response element (RRE) of HIV-1 allows for Rev-dependent mRNA export from the nucleus to the cytoplasm.
   7723..7749    +  CDS            Rev (fragment): human immunodeficiency virus 1 (HIV-1) Rev protein; rev; enhances nuclear export of unspliced and incompletely spliced viral mRNAs
   7753..7993    +  promoter       U6 promoter: RNA polymerase III promoter for human U6 snRNA
   8023..8098    +  misc_RNA       gRNA scaffold: guide RNA scaffold for the Streptococcus pyogenes CRISPR/Cas9 system
   8154..8271    +  misc_feature   cPPT/CTS: central polypurine tract and central termination sequence of HIV-1
>Addgene plasmid #77330 | LRRK2 gRNA (BRDN0001146754) | addgene full sequence | sequence record 187552 | Addgene Assembled Sequence
CCCGGGTGCAAAGATGGATAAAGTTTTAAACAGAGAGGAATCTTTGCAGCTAATGGACCTTCTAGGTCTT
GAAAGGAGTGGGAATTGGCTCCGGTGCCCGTCAGTGGGCAGAGCGCACATCGCCCACAGTCCCCGAGAAG
TTGGGGGGAGGGGTCGGCAATTGATCCGGTGCCTAGAGAAGGTGGCGCGGGGTAAACTGGGAAAGTGATG
TCGTGTACTGGCTCCGCCTTTTTCCCGAGGGTGGGGGAGAACCGTATATAAGTGCAGTAGTCGCCGTGAA
CGTTCTTTTTCGCAACGGGTTTGCCGCCAGAACACAGGTAAGTGCCGTGTGTGGTTCCCGCGGGCCTGGC
CTCTTTACGGGTTATGGCCCTTGCGTGCCTTGAATTACTTCCACCTGGCTGCAGTACGTGATTCTTGATC
CCGAGCTTCGGGTTGGAAGTGGGTGGGAGAGTTCGAGGCCTTGCGCTTAAGGAGCCCCTTCGCCTCGTGC
TTGAGTTGAGGCCTGGCCTGGGCGCTGGGGCCGCCGCGTGCGAATCTGGTGGCACCTTCGCGCCTGTCTC
GCTGCTTTCGATAAGTCTCTAGCCATTTAAAATTTTTGATGACCTGCTGCGACGCTTTTTTTCTGGCAAG
ATAGTCTTGTAAATGCGGGCCAAGATCTGCACACTGGTATTTCGGTTTTTGGGGCCGCGGGCGGCGACGG
GGCCCGTGCGTCCCAGCGCACATGTTCGGCGAGGCGGGGCCTGCGAGCGCGGCCACCGAGAATCGGACGG
GGGTAGTCTCAAGCTGGCCGGCCTGCTCTGGTGCCTGGCCTCGCGCCGCCGTGTATCGCCCCGCCCTGGG
CGGCAAGGCTGGCCCGGTCGGCACCAGTTGCGTGAGCGGAAAGATGGCCGCTTCCCGGCCCTGCTGCAGG
GAGCTCAAAATGGAGGACGCGGCGCTCGGGAGAGCGGGCGGGTGAGTCACCCACACAAAGGAAAAGGGCC
TTTCCGTCCTCAGCCGTCGCTTCATGTGACTCCACGGAGTACCGGGCGCCGTCCAGGCACCTCGATTAGT
TCTCGAGCTTTTGGAGTACGTCGTCTTTAGGTTGGGGGGAGGGGTTTTATGCGATGGAGTTTCCCCACAC
TGAGTGGGTGGAGACTGAAGTTAGGCCAGCTTGGCACTTGATGTAATTCTCCTTGGAATTTGCCCTTTTT
GAGTTTGGATCTTGGTTCATTCTCAAGCCTCAGACAGTGGTTCAAAGTTTTTTTCTTCCATTTCAGGTGT
CGTGACGTACGGCCACCATGACCGAGTACAAGCCCACGGTGCGCCTCGCCACCCGCGACGACGTCCCCAG
GGCCGTACGCACCCTCGCCGCCGCGTTCGCCGACTACCCCGCCACGCGCCACACCGTCGATCCGGACCGC
CACATCGAGCGGGTCACCGAGCTGCAAGAACTCTTCCTCACGCGCGTCGGGCTCGACATCGGCAAGGTGT
GGGTCGCGGACGACGGCGCCGCCGTGGCGGTCTGGACCACGCCGGAGAGCGTCGAAGCGGGGGCGGTGTT
CGCCGAGATCGGCCCGCGCATGGCCGAGTTGAGCGGTTCCCGGCTGGCCGCGCAGCAACAGATGGAAGGC
CTCCTGGCGCCGCACCGGCCCAAGGAGCCCGCGTGGTTCCTGGCCACCGTCGGAGTCTCGCCCGACCACC
AGGGCAAGGGTCTGGGCAGCGCCGTCGTGCTCCCCGGAGTGGAGGCGGCCGAGCGCGCCGGGGTGCCCGC
CTTCCTGGAGACCTCCGCGCCCCGCAACCTCCCCTTCTACGAGCGGCTCGGCTTCACCGTCACCGCCGAC
GTCGAGGTGCCCGAAGGACCGCGCACCTGGTGCATGACCCGCAAGCCCGGTGCCTGAACGCGTTAAGTCG
ACAATCAACCTCTGGATTACAAAATTTGTGAAAGATTGACTGGTATTCTTAACTATGTTGCTCCTTTTAC
GCTATGTGGATACGCTGCTTTAATGCCTTTGTATCATGCTATTGCTTCCCGTATGGCTTTCATTTTCTCC
TCCTTGTATAAATCCTGGTTGCTGTCTCTTTATGAGGAGTTGTGGCCCGTTGTCAGGCAACGTGGCGTGG
TGTGCACTGTGTTTGCTGACGCAACCCCCACTGGTTGGGGCATTGCCACCACCTGTCAGCTCCTTTCCGG
GACTTTCGCTTTCCCCCTCCCTATTGCCACGGCGGAACTCATCGCCGCCTGCCTTGCCCGCTGCTGGACA
GGGGCTCGGCTGTTGGGCACTGACAATTCCGTGGTGTTGTCGGGGAAATCATCGTCCTTTCCTTGGCTGC
TCGCCTGTGTTGCCACCTGGATTCTGCGCGGGACGTCCTTCTGCTACGTCCCTTCGGCCCTCAATCCAGC
GGACCTTCCTTCCCGCGGCCTGCTGCCGGCTCTGCGGCCTCTTCCGCGTCTTCGCCTTCGCCCTCAGACG
AGTCGGATCTCCCTTTGGGCCGCCTCCCCGCGTCGACTTTAAGACCAATGACTTACAAGGCAGCTGTAGA
TCTTAGCCACTTTTTAAAAGAAAAGGGGGGACTGGAAGGGCTAATTCACTCCCAACGAAGACAAGATCTG
CTTTTTGCTTGTACTGGGTCTCTCTGGTTAGACCAGATCTGAGCCTGGGAGCTCTCTGGCTAACTAGGGA
ACCCACTGCTTAAGCCTCAATAAAGCTTGCCTTGAGTGCTTCAAGTAGTGTGTGCCCGTCTGTTGTGTGA
CTCTGGTAACTAGAGATCCCTCAGACCCTTTTAGTCAGTGTGGAAAATCTCTAGCAGTACGTATAGTAGT
TCATGTCATCTTATTATTCAGTATTTATAACTTGCAAAGAAATGAATATCAGAGAGTGAGAGGAACTTGT
TTATTGCAGCTTATAATGGTTACAAATAAAGCAATAGCATCACAAATTTCACAAATAAAGCATTTTTTTC
ACTGCATTCTAGTTGTGGTTTGTCCAAACTCATCAATGTATCTTATCATGTCTGGCTCTAGCTATCCCGC
CCCTAACTCCGCCCATCCCGCCCCTAACTCCGCCCAGTTCCGCCCATTCTCCGCCCCATGGCTGACTAAT
TTTTTTTATTTATGCAGAGGCCGAGGCCGCCTCGGCCTCTGAGCTATTCCAGAAGTAGTGAGGAGGCTTT
TTTGGAGGCCTAGGGACGTACCCAATTCGCCCTATAGTGAGTCGTATTACGCGCGCTCACTGGCCGTCGT
TTTACAACGTCGTGACTGGGAAAACCCTGGCGTTACCCAACTTAATCGCCTTGCAGCACATCCCCCTTTC
GCCAGCTGGCGTAATAGCGAAGAGGCCCGCACCGATCGCCCTTCCCAACAGTTGCGCAGCCTGAATGGCG
AATGGG
[124 nt withheld, positions 3367-3490]
C
[91 nt withheld, positions 3492-3582]
A
[49 nt withheld, positions 3584-3632]
CCTTTGACGTTGGAGTCCACGTTCTTT
[37 nt withheld, positions 3660-3696]
ACCCTATCTCGGTCTATTCTTTTGATTTATAAGGGATTTTGCCGATTTCGGCCTATTGGTTAAAAAATGA
GCTGATTTAACAAAAATTTAACGCGAATTTTAACAAAATATTAACGCTTACAATTTAGGTGGCACTTTTC
GGGGAAATGTGCGCGGAACCCCTATTTGTTTATTTTTCTAAATACATTCAAATATGTATCCGCTCATGAG
ACAATAACCCTGATAAATGCTTCAATAATATTGAAAAAGGAAGAGTATGAGTATTCAACATTTCCGTGTC
GCCCTTATTCCCTTTTTTGCGGCATTTTGCCTTCCTGTTTTTGCTCACCCAGAAACGCTGGTGAAAGTAA
AAGATGCTGAAGATCAGTTGGGTGCACGAGTGGGTTACATCGAACTGGATCTCAACAGCGGTAAGATCCT
TGAGAGTTTTCGCCCCGAAGAACGTTTTCCAATGATGAGCACTTTTAAAGTTCTGCTATGTGGCGCGGTA
TTATCCCGTATTGACGCCGGGCAAGAGCAACTCGGTCGCCGCATACACTATTCTCAGAATGACTTGGTTG
AGTACTCACCAGTCACAGAAAAGCATCTTACGGATGGCATGACAGTAAGAGAATTATGCAGTGCTGCCAT
AACCATGAGTGATAACACTGCGGCCAACTTACTTCTGACAACGATCGGAGGACCGAAGGAGCTAACCGCT
TTTTTGCACAACATGGGGGATCATGTAACTCGCCTTGATCGTTGGGAACCGGAGCTGAATGAAGCCATAC
CAAACGACGAGCGTGACACCACGATGCCTGTAGCAATGGCAACAACGTTGCGCAAACTATTAACTGGCGA
ACTACTTACTCTAGCTTCCCGGCAACAATTAATAGACTGGATGGAGGCGGATAAAGTTGCAGGACCACTT
CTGCGCTCGGCCCTTCCGGCTGGCTGGTTTATTGCTGATAAATCTGGAGCCGGTGAGCGTGGGTCTCGCG
GTATCATTGCAGCACTGGGGCCAGATGGTAAGCCCTCCCGTATCGTAGTTATCTACACGACGGGGAGTCA
GGCAACTATGGATGAACGAAATAGACAGATCGCTGAGATAGGTGCCTCACTGATTAAGCATTGGTAACTG
TCAGACCAAGTTTACTCATATATACTTTAGATTGATTTAAAACTTCATTTTTAATTTAAAAGGATCTAGG
TGAAGATCCTTTTTGATAATCTCATGACCAAAATCCCTTAACGTGAGTTTTCGTTCCACTGAGCGTCAGA
CCCCGTAGAAAAGATCAAAGGATCTTCTTGAGATCCTTTTTTTCTGCGCGTAATCTGCTGCTTGCAAACA
AAAAAACCACCGCTACCAGCGGTGGTTTGTTTGCCGGATCAAGAGCTACCAACTCTTTTTCCGAAGGTAA
CTGGCTTCAGCAGAGCGCAGATACCAAATACTGTTCTTCTAGTGTAGCCGTAGTTAGGCCACCACTTCAA
GAACTCTGTAGCACCGCCTACATACCTCGCTCTGCTAATCCTGTTACCAGTGGCTGCTGCCAGTGGCGAT
AAGTCGTGTCTTACCGGGTTGGACTCAAGACGATAGTTACCGGATAAGGCGCAGCGGTCGGGCTGAACGG
GGGGTTCGTGCACACAGCCCAGCTTGGAGCGAACGACCTACACCGAACTGAGATACCTACAGCGTGAGCT
ATGAGAAAGCGCCACGCTTCCCGAAGGGAGAAAGGCGGACAGGTATCCGGTAAGCGGCAGGGTCGGAACA
GGAGAGCGCACGAGGGAGCTTCCAGGGGGAAACGCCTGGTATCTTTATAGTCCTGTCGGGTTTCGCCACC
TCTGACTTGAGCGTCGATTTTTGTGATGCTCGTCAGGGGGGCGGAGCCTATGGAAAAACGCCAGCAACGC
GGCCTTTTTACGGTTCCTGGCCTTTTGCTGGCCTTTTGCTCACATGTTCTTTCCTGCGTTATCCCCTGAT
TCTGTGGATAACCGTATTACCGCCTTTGAGTGAGCTGATACCGCTCGCCGCAGCCGAACGACCGAGCGCA
GCGAGTCAGTGAGCGAGGAAGCGGAAGAGCGCCCAATACGCAAACCGCCTCTCCCCGCGCGTTGGCCGAT
TCATTAATGCAGCTGGCACGACAGGTTTCCCGACTGGAAAGCGGGCAGTGAGCGCAACGCAATTAATGTG
AGTTAGCTCACTCATTAGGCACCCCAGGCTTTACACTTTATGCTTCCGGCTCGTATGTTGTGTGGAATTG
TGAGCGGATAACAATTTCACACAGGAAACAGCTATGACCATGATTACGCCAAGCGCGCAATTAACCCTCA
CTAAAGGGAACAAAAGCTGGAGCTGCAAGCTTAATGTAGTCTTATGCAATACTCTTGTAGTCTTGCAACA
TGGTAACGATGAGTTAGCAACATGCCTTACAAGGAGAGAAAAAGCACCGTGCATGCCGATTGGTGGAAGT
AAGGTGGTACGATCGTGCCTTATTAGGAAGGCAACAGACGGGTCTGACATGGATTGGACGAACCACTGAA
TTGCCGCATTGCAGAGATATTGTATTTAAGTGCCTAGCTCGATACATAAACGGGTCTCTCTGGTTAGACC
AGATCTGAGCCTGGGAGCTCTCTGGCTAACTAGGGAACCCACTGCTTAAGCCTCAATAAAGCTTGCCTTG
AGTGCTTCAAGTAGTGTGTGCCCGTCTGTTGTGTGACTCTGGTAACTAGAGATCCCTCAGACCCTTTTAG
TCAGTGTGGAAAATCTCTAGCAGTGGCGCCCGAACAGGGACTTGAAAGCGAAAGGGAAACCAGAGGAGCT
CTCTCGACGCAGGACTCGGCTTGCTGAAGCGCGCACGGCAAGAGGCGAGGGGCGGCGACTGGTGAGTACG
CCAAAAATTTTGACTAGCGGAGGCTAGAAGGAGAGAGATGGGTGCGAGAGCGTCAGTATTAAGCGGGGGA
GAATTAGATCGCGATGGGAAAAAATTCGGTTAAGGCCAGGGGGAAAGAAAAAATATAAATTAAAACATAT
AGTATGGGCAAGCAGGGAGCTAGAACGATTCGCAGTTAATCCTGGCCTGTTAGAAACATCAGAAGGCTGT
AGACAAATACTGGGACAGCTACAACCATCCCTTCAGACAGGATCAGAAGAACTTAGATCATTATATAATA
CAGTAGCAACCCTCTATTGTGTGCATCAAAGGATAGAGATAAAAGACACCAAGGAAGCTTTAGACAAGAT
AGAGGAAGAGCAAAACAAAAGTAAGACCACCGCACAGCAAGCGGCCGCTGATCTTCAGACCTGGAGGAGG
AGATATGAGGGACAATTGGAGAAGTGAATTATATAAATATAAAGTAGTAAAAATTGAACCATTAGGAGTA
GCACCCACCAAGGCAAAGAGAAGAGTGGTGCAGAGAGAAAAAAGAGCAGTGGGAATAGGAGCTTTGTTCC
TTGGGTTCTTGGGAGCAGCAGGAAGCACTATGGGCGCAGCGTCAATGACGCTGACGGTACAGGCCAGACA
ATTATTGTCTGGTATAGTGCAGCAGCAGAACAATTTGCTGAGGGCTATTGAGGCGCAACAGCATCTGTTG
CAACTCACAGTCTGGGGCATCAAGCAGCTCCAGGCAAGAATCCTGGCTGTGGAAAGATACCTAAAGGATC
AACAGCTCCTGGGGATTTGGGGTTGCTCTGGAAAACTCATTTGCACCACTGCTGTGCCTTGGAATGCTAG
TTGGAGTAATAAATCTCTGGAACAGATTTGGAATCACACGACCTGGATGGAGTGGGACAGAGAAATTAAC
AATTACACAAGCTTAATACACTCCTTAATTGAAGAATCGCAAAACCAGCAAGAAAAGAATGAACAAGAAT
TATTGGAATTAGATAAATGGGCAAGTTTGTGGAATTGGTTTAACATAACAAATTGGCTGTGGTATATAAA
ATTATTCATAATGATAGTAGGAGGCTTGGTAGGTTTAAGAATAGTTTTTGCTGTACTTTCTATAGTGAAT
AGAGTTAGGCAGGGATATTCACCATTATCGTTTCAGACCCACCTCCCAACCCCGAGGGGACCCAGAGAGG
GCCTATTTCCCATGATTCCTTCATATTTGCATATACGATACAAGGCTGTTAGAGAGATAATTAGAATTAA
TTTGACTGTAAACACAAAGATATTAGTACAAAATACGTGACGTAGAAAGTAATAATTTCTTGGGTAGTTT
GCAGTTTTAAAATTATGTTTTAAAATGGACTATCATATGCTTACCGTAACTTGAAAGTATTTCGATTTCT
TGGCTTTATATATCTTGTGGAAAGGACGAAACACCGCCTGTTACAAAGCATTAACGGTTTTAGAGCTAGA
AATAGCAAGTTAAAATAAGGCTAGTCCGTTATCAACTTGAAAAAGTGGCACCGAGTCGGTGCTTTTTTAA
GCTTGGCGTAACTAGATCTTGAGACAAATGGCAGTATTCATCCACAATTTTAAAAGAAAAGGGGGGATTG
GGGGGTACAGTGCAGGGGAAAGAATAGTAGACATAATAGCAACAGACATACAAACTAAAGAATTACAAAA
ACAAATTACAAAAATTCAAAATTTTCGGGTTTATTACAGGGACAGCAGAGATCCACTTTGGCGCCGGCTC
GAGGGGG
