>Addgene plasmid #77330 | LRRK2 gRNA (BRDN0001146754) | depositor partial sequence | sequence record 144790 | Target Sequence
CCTGTTACAAAGCATTAACG
