>Addgene plasmid #77330 | LRRK2 gRNA (BRDN0001146754) | addgene partial sequence | sequence record 187551 | hU6-F
TAGAAAGTAATAATTTCTTGGGTAGTTTGCAGTTTTAAAATTATGTTTTAAAATGGACTATCATATGCTT
ACCGTAACTTGAAAGTATTTCGATTTCTTGGCTTTATATATCTTGTGGAAAGGACGAAACACCGCCTGTT
ACAAAGCATTAACGGTTTTAGAGCTAGAAATAGCAAGTTAAAATAAGGCTAGTCCGTTATCAACTTGAAA
AAGTGGCACCGAGTCGGTGCTTTTTTAAGCTTGGCGTAACTAGATCTTGAGACAAATGGCAGTATTCATC
CACAATTTTAAAAGAAAAGGGGGGATTGGGGGGTACAGTGCAGGGGAAAGAATAGTAGACATAATAGCAA
CAGACATACAAACTAAAGAATTACAAAAACAAATTACAAAAATTCAAAATTTTCGGGTTTATTACAGGGA
CAGCAGAGATCCACTTTGGCGCCGGCTCGAGGGGGCCCGGGTGCAAAGATGGATAAAGTTTTAAACAGAG
AGGAATCTTTGCAGCTAATGGACCTTCTAGGTCTTGAAAGGAGTGGGAATTGGCTCCGGTGCCCGTCAGT
GGGCAGAGCG
